Addgene plasmid #146091: pCIneo-RLuc-5BoxB_C
Purpose: Mammalian Expression of 5BoxB
Depositing lab: Elisa Izaurralde. Depositing organization: Max Planck Institute for Developmental Biology. Publication: The C-terminal domains of human TNRC6A, TNRC6B, and TNRC6C silence bound transcripts independently of Argonaute proteins. Lazzaretti D, Tournier I, Izaurralde E. RNA. 2009 Jun . 15(6):1059-66. 10.1261/rna.1606309 PubMed 19383768.
Backbone
  Vector backbone: pCI-neo
  Vector type: Mammalian Expression
Growth in bacteria
  Bacterial resistance: Ampicillin, 100 μg/mL
  Growth temperature: 37°C
  Growth strain: DH5alpha
  Copy number: High Copy
Gene/Insert
  Gene/Insert name: 5BoxB
  Species: Other
  Cloning method: Unknown
Terms and licenses: Academic/Nonprofit Terms; Industry Terms: Not Available to Industry
Depositor comments: Plasmids from this collection were made available to the research community and donated after the lab closed. Please note that the sequence provided by the depositing laboratory may be theoretical/predicted or based on Sanger sequencing results. There may be discrepancies between sequencing results obtained by Addgene and the depositor sequence. If an Addgene verified sequence is not available, please contact before placing your order to request that our lab fully sequence the plasmid.
How to cite: pCIneo-RLuc-5BoxB_C was a gift from Elisa Izaurralde (Addgene plasmid # 146091 ; http://n2t.net/addgene:146091 ; RRID:Addgene_146091)
