[The description below was written by a language model from this plasmid's Addgene catalogue record and pLannotate feature annotations shown in this document.]
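Description:
pCIneo-RLuc-5BoxB_C is a 6.6 kb mammalian expression plasmid built on the pCI-neo backbone that encodes a Renilla luciferase reporter mRNA carrying five boxB hairpins in its 3′ UTR. It is propagated in E. coli as a high-copy plasmid through a ColE1/pUC-type origin and selected with ampicillin via the β-lactamase gene. An f1 origin is also present. For selection in mammalian cells, the backbone carries a neomycin phosphotransferase gene driven by the SV40 enhancer/early promoter and terminated by a synthetic poly(A) signal.

The reporter unit starts with the human CMV immediate early enhancer and promoter, followed by a chimeric β-globin/immunoglobulin intron that promotes efficient expression of the spliced transcript. A T7 promoter lies just upstream of the coding region. The human codon-optimized Renilla luciferase (hRluc) open reading frame is followed by five copies of boxB, the RNA hairpin from the bacteriophage λ nut site that is bound by the λN peptide. Short stretches between the hairpins are annotated as β-globin poly(A) fragments; these are probably spacer sequence matches rather than functional signals. The annotated SV40 poly(A) signal downstream of the boxB array presumably terminates the transcript, although the tool marks it on the minus strand.

Constructs of this type are used in tethering assays. A protein of interest fused to λN is recruited to the boxB sites on the reporter mRNA, and changes in luciferase activity or transcript level show its effect on translation or mRNA stability. The associated publication used this approach to show that C-terminal domains of human TNRC6 proteins silence bound transcripts independently of Argonaute proteins. The record does not explain the "_C" suffix or the cloning method.
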