Features (pLannotate 1.2.2; 27 found; start..end, strand, type, name):
    140..517     +  enhancer       CMV enhancer: human cytomegalovirus immediate early enhancer
    518..729     +  promoter       CMV promoter: human cytomegalovirus (CMV) immediate early promoter
    890..1022    +  intron         chimeric intron: chimera between introns from human β-globin and immunoglobulin heavy chain genes
   1067..1085    +  promoter       T7 promoter: promoter for bacteriophage T7 RNA polymerase
   1095..2030    +  CDS            hRluc: Renilla luciferase human codon-optimized
   2038..2060    +  polyA_signal   β-globin poly(A) (fragment): human β-globin polyadenylation signal
   2067..2085    +  protein_bind   boxB: λ N peptide binding site consisting of an RNA hairpin within the N-utliization (nut) site of the λ bacteriophage transcript (Tan and Frankel, 1995) λN peptide
   2091..2113    +  polyA_signal   β-globin poly(A) (fragment): human β-globin polyadenylation signal
   2111..2129    +  protein_bind   boxB: λ N peptide binding site consisting of an RNA hairpin within the N-utliization (nut) site of the λ bacteriophage transcript (Tan and Frankel, 1995) λN peptide
   2135..2153    +  protein_bind   boxB: λ N peptide binding site consisting of an RNA hairpin within the N-utliization (nut) site of the λ bacteriophage transcript (Tan and Frankel, 1995) λN peptide
   2174..2196    +  polyA_signal   β-globin poly(A) (fragment): human β-globin polyadenylation signal
   2194..2212    +  protein_bind   boxB: λ N peptide binding site consisting of an RNA hairpin within the N-utliization (nut) site of the λ bacteriophage transcript (Tan and Frankel, 1995) λN peptide
   2218..2236    +  protein_bind   boxB: λ N peptide binding site consisting of an RNA hairpin within the N-utliization (nut) site of the λ bacteriophage transcript (Tan and Frankel, 1995) λN peptide
   2269..2286    -  promoter       T3 promoter (fragment): promoter for bacteriophage T3 RNA polymerase
   2304..2425    -  polyA_signal   SV40 poly(A) signal: SV40 polyadenylation signal
   2448..2516    -  CDS            large T antigen (fragment): large T antigen from SV40 (simian virus 40)
   2540..2607    +  CDS            lacZα (fragment): LacZα fragment of β-galactosidase; lacZ fragment
   2611..3039    +  rep_origin     f1 ori (sequence partly withheld): f1 bacteriophage origin of replication; arrow indicates direction of (+) strand synthesis
   3067..3118    -  misc_feature   bom (fragment): basis of mobility region from pBR322
   3183..3540    +  promoter       SV40 promoter: SV40 enhancer and early promoter
   3591..4382    +  CDS            neo: KKA2_KLEPN - Also known as kan, nptII. Experimental evidence at protein level: Swiss-Prot protein existence level 1. Resistance to kanamycin, neomycin, paromomycin, ribostamycin, butirosin and gentamicin B. From Klebsiella pneumoniae.
   4449..4497    +  polyA_signal   poly(A) signal: synthetic polyadenylation signal
   4517..4571    -  misc_feature   bom (fragment): basis of mobility region from pBR322
   4673..4708    -  CDS            rop (fragment): Rop protein, which maintains plasmids at low copy number; rop
   4803..4907    +  promoter       AmpR promoter: bla
   4908..5768    +  CDS            AmpR: β-lactamase; bla; confers resistance to ampicillin, carbenicillin, and related antibiotics
   5939..6527    +  rep_origin     ori: high-copy-number ColE1/pMB1/pBR322/pUC origin of replication
>Addgene plasmid #146091 | pCIneo-RLuc-5BoxB_C | depositor full sequence | sequence record 288536 | Full Sequence
TCAATATTGGCCATTAGCCATATTATTCATTGGTTATATAGCATAAATCAATATTGGCTATTGGCCATTG
CATACGTTGTATCTATATCATAATATGTACATTTATATTGGCTCATGTCCAATATGACCGCCATGTTGGC
ATTGATTATTGACTAGTTATTAATAGTAATCAATTACGGGGTCATTAGTTCATAGCCCATATATGGAGTT
CCGCGTTACATAACTTACGGTAAATGGCCCGCCTGGCTGACCGCCCAACGACCCCCGCCCATTGACGTCA
ATAATGACGTATGTTCCCATAGTAACGCCAATAGGGACTTTCCATTGACGTCAATGGGTGGAGTATTTAC
GGTAAACTGCCCACTTGGCAGTACATCAAGTGTATCATATGCCAAGTCCGCCCCCTATTGACGTCAATGA
CGGTAAATGGCCCGCCTGGCATTATGCCCAGTACATGACCTTACGGGACTTTCCTACTTGGCAGTACATC
TACGTATTAGTCATCGCTATTACCATGGTGATGCGGTTTTGGCAGTACACCAATGGGCGTGGATAGCGGT
TTGACTCACGGGGATTTCCAAGTCTCCACCCCATTGACGTCAATGGGAGTTTGTTTTGGCACCAAAATCA
ACGGGACTTTCCAAAATGTCGTAACAACTGCGATCGCCCGCCCCGTTGACGCAAATGGGCGGTAGGCGTG
TACGGTGGGAGGTCTATATAAGCAGAGCTCGTTTAGTGAACCGTCAGATCACTAGAAGCTTTATTGCGGT
AGTTTATCACAGTTAAATTGCTAACGCAGTCAGTGCTTCTGACACAACAGTCTCGAACTTAAGCTGCAGT
GACTCTCTTAAGGTAGCCTTGCAGAAGTTGGTCGTGAGGCACTGGGCAGGTAAGTATCAAGGTTACAAGA
CAGGTTTAAGGAGACCAATAGAAACTGGGCTTGTCGAGACAGAGAAGACTCTTGCGTTTCTGATAGGCAC
CTATTGGTCTTACTGACATCCACTTTGCCTTTCTCTCCACAGGTGTCCACTCCCAGTTCAATTACAGCTC
TTAAGGCTAGAGTACTTAATACGACTCACTATAGGCTAGCCACCATGGCTTCCAAGGTGTACGACCCCGA
GCAACGCAAACGCATGATCACTGGGCCTCAGTGGTGGGCTCGCTGCAAGCAAATGAACGTGCTGGACTCC
TTCATCAACTACTATGATTCCGAGAAGCACGCCGAGAACGCCGTGATTTTTCTGCATGGTAACGCTGCCT
CCAGCTACCTGTGGAGGCACGTCGTGCCTCACATCGAGCCCGTGGCTAGATGCATCATCCCTGATCTGAT
CGGAATGGGTAAGTCCGGCAAGAGCGGGAATGGCTCATATCGCCTCCTGGATCACTACAAGTACCTCACC
GCTTGGTTCGAGCTGCTGAACCTTCCAAAGAAAATCATCTTTGTGGGCCACGACTGGGGGGCTTGTCTGG
CCTTTCACTACTCCTACGAGCACCAAGACAAGATCAAGGCCATCGTCCATGCTGAGAGTGTCGTGGACGT
GATCGAGTCCTGGGACGAGTGGCCTGACATCGAGGAGGATATCGCCCTGATCAAGAGCGAAGAGGGCGAG
AAAATGGTGCTTGAGAATAACTTCTTCGTCGAGACCATGCTCCCAAGCAAGATCATGCGGAAACTGGAGC
CTGAGGAGTTCGCTGCCTACCTGGAGCCATTCAAGGAGAAGGGCGAGGTTAGACGGCCTACCCTCTCCTG
GCCTCGCGAGATCCCTCTCGTTAAGGGAGGCAAGCCCGACGTCGTCCAGATTGTCCGCAACTACAACGCC
TACCTTCGGGCCAGCGACGATCTGCCTAAGATGTTCATCGAGTCCGACCCTGGGTTCTTTTCCAACGCTA
TTGTCGAGGGAGCTAAGAAGTTCCCTAACACCGAGTTCGTGAAGGTGAAGGGCCTCCACTTCAGCCAGGA
GGACGCTCCAGATGAAATGGGTAAGTACATCAAGAGCTTCGTGGAGCGCGTGCTGAAGAACGAGCAGTAA
TTCTAGATAAGTCCAACTACTAAACTGGGGATTCCTGGGCCCTGAAGAAGGGCCCCTCGACTAAGTCCAA
CTACTAAACTGGGCCCTGAAGAAGGGCCCATATAGGGCCCTGAAGAAGGGCCCTATCGAGGATATTATCT
CGACTAAGTCCAACTACTAAACTGGGCCCTGAAGAAGGGCCCATATAGGGCCCTGAAGAAGGGCCCTATC
GAGGATATTATCTCGAGGCGGCCGCTTCCCTTTAGTGAGGGTTAATGCTTCGAGCAGACATGATAAGATA
CATTGATGAGTTTGGACAAACCACAACTAGAATGCAGTGAAAAAAATGCTTTATTTGTGAAATTTGTGAT
GCTATTGCTTTATTTGTAACCATTATAAGCTGCAATAAACAAGTTAACAACAACAATTGCATTCATTTTA
TGTTTCAGGTTCAGGGGGAGATGTGGGAGGTTTTTTAAAGCAAGTAAAACCTCTACAAATGTGGTAAAAT
CCGATAAGGATCGATCCGGGCTGGCGTAATAGCGAAGAGGCCCGCACCGATCGCCCTTCCCAACAGTTGC
GCAGCCTGAATGGCGAATGG
[124 nt withheld, positions 2611-2734]
C
[91 nt withheld, positions 2736-2826]
A
[49 nt withheld, positions 2828-2876]
CCTTTGACGTTGGAGTCCACGTTCTTT
[37 nt withheld, positions 2904-2940]
ACCCTATCTCGGTCTATTCTTTTGATTTATAAGGGATTTTGCCGATTTCGGCCTATTGGTTAAAAAATGA
GCTGATTTAACAAAAATTTAACGCGAATTTTAACAAAATATTAACGCTTACAATTTCCTGATGCGGTATT
TTCTCCTTACGCATCTGTGCGGTATTTCACACCGCATACGCGGATCTGCGCAGCACCATGGCCTGAAATA
ACCTCTGAAAGAGGAACTTGGTTAGGTACCTTCTGAGGCGGAAAGAACCAGCTGTGGAATGTGTGTCAGT
TAGGGTGTGGAAAGTCCCCAGGCTCCCCAGCAGGCAGAAGTATGCAAAGCATGCATCTCAATTAGTCAGC
AACCAGGTGTGGAAAGTCCCCAGGCTCCCCAGCAGGCAGAAGTATGCAAAGCATGCATCTCAATTAGTCA
GCAACCATAGTCCCGCCCCTAACTCCGCCCATCCCGCCCCTAACTCCGCCCAGTTCCGCCCATTCTCCGC
CCCATGGCTGACTAATTTTTTTTATTTATGCAGAGGCCGAGGCCGCCTCGGCCTCTGAGCTATTCCAGAA
GTAGTGAGGAGGCTTTTTTGGAGGCCTAGGCTTTTGCAAAAAGCTTGATTCTTCTGACACAACAGTCTCG
AACTTAAGGCTAGAGCCACCATGATTGAACAAGATGGATTGCACGCAGGTTCTCCGGCCGCTTGGGTGGA
GAGGCTATTCGGCTATGACTGGGCACAACAGACAATCGGCTGCTCTGATGCCGCCGTGTTCCGGCTGTCA
GCGCAGGGGCGCCCGGTTCTTTTTGTCAAGACCGACCTGTCCGGTGCCCTGAATGAACTGCAGGACGAGG
CAGCGCGGCTATCGTGGCTGGCCACGACGGGCGTTCCTTGCGCAGCTGTGCTCGACGTTGTCACTGAAGC
GGGAAGGGACTGGCTGCTATTGGGCGAAGTGCCGGGGCAGGATCTCCTGTCATCTCACCTTGCTCCTGCC
GAGAAAGTATCCATCATGGCTGATGCAATGCGGCGGCTGCATACGCTTGATCCGGCTACCTGCCCATTCG
ACCACCAAGCGAAACATCGCATCGAGCGAGCACGTACTCGGATGGAAGCCGGTCTTGTCGATCAGGATGA
TCTGGACGAAGAGCATCAGGGGCTCGCGCCAGCCGAACTGTTCGCCAGGCTCAAGGCGCGCATGCCCGAC
GGCGAGGATCTCGTCGTGACCCATGGCGATGCCTGCTTGCCGAATATCATGGTGGAAAATGGCCGCTTTT
CTGGATTCATCGACTGTGGCCGGCTGGGTGTGGCGGACCGCTATCAGGACATAGCGTTGGCTACCCGTGA
TATTGCTGAAGAGCTTGGCGGCGAATGGGCTGACCGCTTCCTCGTGCTTTACGGTATCGCCGCTCCCGAT
TCGCAGCGCATCGCCTTCTATCGCCTTCTTGACGAGTTCTTCTGAGCGGGACTCTGGGGTTCGAAATGAC
CGACCAAGCGACGCCCAACCTGCCATCACGATGGCCGCAATAAAATATCTTTATTTTCATTACATCTGTG
TGTTGGTTTTTTGTGTGAATCGATAGCGATAAGGATCCGCGTATGGTGCACTCTCAGTACAATCTGCTCT
GATGCCGCATAGTTAAGCCAGCCCCGACACCCGCCAACACCCGCTGACGCGCCCTGACGGGCTTGTCTGC
TCCCGGCATCCGCTTACAGACAAGCTGTGACCGTCTCCGGGAGCTGCATGTGTCAGAGGTTTTCACCGTC
ATCACCGAAACGCGCGAGACGAAAGGGCCTCGTGATACGCCTATTTTTATAGGTTAATGTCATGATAATA
ATGGTTTCTTAGACGTCAGGTGGCACTTTTCGGGGAAATGTGCGCGGAACCCCTATTTGTTTATTTTTCT
AAATACATTCAAATATGTATCCGCTCATGAGACAATAACCCTGATAAATGCTTCAATAATATTGAAAAAG
GAAGAGTATGAGTATTCAACATTTCCGTGTCGCCCTTATTCCCTTTTTTGCGGCATTTTGCCTTCCTGTT
TTTGCTCACCCAGAAACGCTGGTGAAAGTAAAAGATGCTGAAGATCAGTTGGGTGCACGAGTGGGTTACA
TCGAACTGGATCTCAACAGCGGTAAGATCCTTGAGAGTTTTCGCCCCGAAGAACGTTTTCCAATGATGAG
CACTTTTAAAGTTCTGCTATGTGGCGCGGTATTATCCCGTATTGACGCCGGGCAAGAGCAACTCGGTCGC
CGCATACACTATTCTCAGAATGACTTGGTTGAGTACTCACCAGTCACAGAAAAGCATCTTACGGATGGCA
TGACAGTAAGAGAATTATGCAGTGCTGCCATAACCATGAGTGATAACACTGCGGCCAACTTACTTCTGAC
AACGATCGGAGGACCGAAGGAGCTAACCGCTTTTTTGCACAACATGGGGGATCATGTAACTCGCCTTGAT
CGTTGGGAACCGGAGCTGAATGAAGCCATACCAAACGACGAGCGTGACACCACGATGCCTGTAGCAATGG
CAACAACGTTGCGCAAACTATTAACTGGCGAACTACTTACTCTAGCTTCCCGGCAACAATTAATAGACTG
GATGGAGGCGGATAAAGTTGCAGGACCACTTCTGCGCTCGGCCCTTCCGGCTGGCTGGTTTATTGCTGAT
AAATCTGGAGCCGGTGAGCGTGGGTCTCGCGGTATCATTGCAGCACTGGGGCCAGATGGTAAGCCCTCCC
GTATCGTAGTTATCTACACGACGGGGAGTCAGGCAACTATGGATGAACGAAATAGACAGATCGCTGAGAT
AGGTGCCTCACTGATTAAGCATTGGTAACTGTCAGACCAAGTTTACTCATATATACTTTAGATTGATTTA
AAACTTCATTTTTAATTTAAAAGGATCTAGGTGAAGATCCTTTTTGATAATCTCATGACCAAAATCCCTT
AACGTGAGTTTTCGTTCCACTGAGCGTCAGACCCCGTAGAAAAGATCAAAGGATCTTCTTGAGATCCTTT
TTTTCTGCGCGTAATCTGCTGCTTGCAAACAAAAAAACCACCGCTACCAGCGGTGGTTTGTTTGCCGGAT
CAAGAGCTACCAACTCTTTTTCCGAAGGTAACTGGCTTCAGCAGAGCGCAGATACCAAATACTGTTCTTC
TAGTGTAGCCGTAGTTAGGCCACCACTTCAAGAACTCTGTAGCACCGCCTACATACCTCGCTCTGCTAAT
CCTGTTACCAGTGGCTGCTGCCAGTGGCGATAAGTCGTGTCTTACCGGGTTGGACTCAAGACGATAGTTA
CCGGATAAGGCGCAGCGGTCGGGCTGAACGGGGGGTTCGTGCACACAGCCCAGCTTGGAGCGAACGACCT
ACACCGAACTGAGATACCTACAGCGTGAGCTATGAGAAAGCGCCACGCTTCCCGAAGGGAGAAAGGCGGA
CAGGTATCCGGTAAGCGGCAGGGTCGGAACAGGAGAGCGCACGAGGGAGCTTCCAGGGGGAAACGCCTGG
TATCTTTATAGTCCTGTCGGGTTTCGCCACCTCTGACTTGAGCGTCGATTTTTGTGATGCTCGTCAGGGG
GGCGGAGCCTATGGAAAAACGCCAGCAACGCGGCCTTTTTACGGTTCCTGGCCTTTTGCTGGCCTTTTGC
TCACATGGCTCGACAGATCT
